Addgene plasmid #168849: pEntry_SARS-CoV-1-nsp7
Purpose: Gateway-compatible Entry vector
Depositing lab: Pascal Falter-Braun. Depositing organization: Helmholtz Munich. Publication: A resource of human coronavirus protein-coding sequences in a flexible, multipurpose Gateway Entry clone collection. Weller B, Lin CW, Pogoutse O, Sauer M, Marin-de la Rosa N, Strobel A, Young V, Knapp JJ, Rayhan A, Falter C, Kim DK, Roth FP, Falter-Braun P. G3 (Bethesda). 2023 Jul 5;13(7):jkad105. doi: 10.1093/g3journal/jkad105. PubMed 37267226.
Backbone
  Vector backbone: pENTR223.1*SfiI
  Backbone size w/o insert (bp): 2800
  Vector type: Gateway-compatible Entry vector
Growth in bacteria
  Bacterial resistance: Spectinomycin, 50 μg/mL
  Growth temperature: 37°C
  Growth strain: DH5alpha
  Copy number: High Copy
Gene/Insert
  Gene/Insert name: SARS-CoV-1-nsp7 (alt name: nsp7)
  Species: Other
  Insert size (bp): 249
  Entrez Gene: ORF1ab (a.k.a. sarsp1)
  Cloning method: Restriction Enzyme; 5′ cloning site SfiI (unknown if destroyed); 3′ cloning site SfiI (unknown if destroyed)
  Sequencing primers: 5′ M13 uni (-21); 3′ M13 rev (-29)
Resource information
  A portion of this plasmid was derived from a plasmid made by: Synthesized by Twist Bioscience
Terms and licenses: Academic/Nonprofit Terms; Industry Terms: Not Available to Industry
Depositor comments: 5'-linker: SfiI-BamHI-ATG-BamHI (GGCCGTCAaggccaggatccatgggatcc), 3'-linker: PacI-TAA-AsiSI-SfiI (cttaatTAAgacgcgatcgcggcctcatGGGCC).
How to cite: pEntry_SARS-CoV-1-nsp7 was a gift from Pascal Falter-Braun (Addgene plasmid # 168849 ; http://n2t.net/addgene:168849 ; RRID:Addgene_168849)
