[The description below was written by a language model from this plasmid's Addgene catalogue record and pLannotate feature annotations shown in this document.]
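Description:
pEntry_SARS-CoV-1-nsp7 is a Gateway-compatible Entry clone built on the pENTR223.1 backbone (SfiI-adapted version) and carrying the coding sequence for non-structural protein 7 (nsp7) of SARS-CoV-1, a 249 bp segment of the viral ORF1ab polyprotein gene that was obtained by commercial gene synthesis. The plasmid is about 3.1 kb and is propagated in E. coli at high copy from a ColE1/pUC-type origin. Selection is with spectinomycin through the aadA (SmR) aminoglycoside adenylyltransferase gene, which lies downstream of a fragment of a class 1 integron Pc promoter and a remnant of a gentamicin resistance gene. The two annotated sequence records contain the same features in the same order and differ only in their start coordinate.

The insert was cloned between two SfiI sites and sits between attL1 and attL2, although the feature tables do not annotate the nsp7 sequence itself. According to the depositor's comments, the 5′ linker supplies an ATG start codon bracketed by BamHI sites, and the 3′ linker provides a TAA stop codon flanked by PacI and AsiSI sites. nsp7 is normally released from a polyprotein and has no start or stop codon of its own, so these linkers frame it as a standalone ORF. rrnB T1 and T2 terminators upstream of attL1 insulate the cassette from read-through transcription, and a T7 promoter lies just beyond attL2, oriented toward the insert. Short lacI and lacZα fragments are backbone remnants.

The Entry vector has no dedicated expression promoter for the ORF. It is intended as a donor for LR Clonase recombination, moving nsp7 into Destination vectors of choice, and it belongs to a collection of human coronavirus protein-coding clones.
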