Features (pLannotate 1.2.2; 11 found; start..end, strand, type, name):
    352..444     +  CDS            lacI (fragment): lac repressor; lacI; The lac repressor binds to the lac operator to inhibit transcription in E. coli. This inhibition can be relieved by adding lactose or isopropyl-β-D-thiogalactopyranoside (IPTG).
    499..526     -  terminator     rrnB T2 terminator: transcription terminator T2 from the E. coli rrnB gene
    658..701     +  terminator     rrnB T1 terminator: Escherichia coli rrnB; transcription terminator T1 from the E. coli rrnB gene
    748..784     -  CDS            lacZα (fragment): LacZα fragment of β-galactosidase; lacZ fragment
    800..896     +  protein_bind   attL1: mutant version of attL; recombination site for the Gateway® LR reaction LR Clonase™
   1209..1307    -  protein_bind   attL2: mutant version of attL; recombination site for the Gateway® LR reaction LR Clonase™
   1325..1343    -  promoter       T7 promoter: promoter for bacteriophage T7 RNA polymerase
   1533..1556    +  promoter       Pc promoter (fragment): intI1 (promoter lies within the coding sequence); class 1 integron promoter
   1732..1788    +  CDS            GmR (fragment): gentamycin acetyltransferase; aacC1; confers resistance to gentamycin
   1795..2586    +  CDS            SmR: aminoglycoside adenylyltransferase (Murphy, 1985); aadA; confers resistance to spectinomycin and streptomycin
   2679..169     +  rep_origin     ori (across the origin): high-copy-number ColE1/pMB1/pBR322/pUC origin of replication
>Addgene plasmid #168849 | pEntry_SARS-CoV-1-nsp7 | addgene full sequence | sequence record 479277 | Addgene NGS Result
GAGAAAGGCGGACAGGTATCCGGTAAGCGGCAGGGTCGGAACAGGAGAGCGCACGAGGGAGCTTCCAGGG
GGAAACGCCTGGTATCTTTATAGTCCTGTCGGGTTTCGCCACCTCTGACTTGAGCGTCGATTTTTGTGAT
GCTCGTCAGGGGGGCGGAGCCTATGGAAAAACGCCAGCAACGCGGCCTTTTTACGGTTCCTGGCCTTTTG
CTGGCCTTTTGCTCACATGTTCTTTCCTGCGTTATCCCCTGATTCTGTGGATAACCGTATTACCGCCTTT
GAGTGAGCTGATACCGCTCGCCGCAGCCGAACGACCGAGCGCAGCGAGTCAGTGAGCGAGGAAGCGGAAG
AGCGCCCAATACGCAAACCGCCTCTCCCCGCGCGTTGGCCGATTCATTAATGCAGCTGGCACGACAGGTT
TCCCGACTGGAAAGCGGGCAGTGAGCGCAACGCAATTAATACGCGTACCGCTAGCCAGGAAGAGTTTGTA
GAAACGCAAAAAGGCCATCCGTCAGGATGGCCTTCTGCTTAGTTTGATGCCTGGCAGTTTATGGCGGGCG
TCCTGCCCGCCACCCTCCGGGCCGTTGCTTCACAACGTTCAAATCCGCTCCCGGCGGATTTGTCCTACTC
AGGAGAGCGTTCACCGACAAACAACAGATAAAACGAAAGGCCCAGTCTTCCGACTGAGCCTTTCGTTTTA
TTTGATGCCTGGCAGTTCCCTACTCTCGCGTTAACGCTAGCATGGATGTTTTCCCAGTCACGACGTTGTA
AAACGACGGCCAGTCTTAAGCTCGGGCCCCAAATAATGATTTTATTTTGACTGATAGTGACCTGTTCGTT
GCAACAAATTGATGAGCAATGCTTTTTTATAATGCCAACTTTGTACAAAAAAGCAGAAGGGCCGTCAAGG
CCAGGATCCATGGGATCCTCTAAAATGTCTGACGTAAAGTGCACATCTGTGGTACTGCTCTCGGTTCTTC
AACAACTTAGAGTAGAGTCATCTTCTAAATTGTGGGCACAATGTGTACAACTCCACAATGATATTCTTCT
TGCAAAAGACACAACTGAAGCTTTCGAGAAGATGGTTTCTCTTTTGTCTGTTTTGCTATCCATGCAGGGT
GCTGTAGACATTAATAGGTTGTGCGAGGAAATGCTCGATAACCGTGCTACTCTTCAGCTTAATTAAGACG
CGATCGCGGCCTCATGGGCCCAGCTTTCTTGTACAAAGTTGGCATTATAAAAAATAATTGCTCATCAATT
TGTTGCAACGAACAGGTCACTATCAGTCAAAATAAAATCATTATTTGCCATCCAGCTGATATCCCCTATA
GTGAGTCGTATTACATGGTCATAGCTGTTTCCTGGCAGCTCTGGCCCGTGTCTCAAAATCTCTGATGTTA
CATTGCACAAGATAAAAATATATCATCATGCCTCCTCTAGACCAGCCAGGACAGAAATGCCTCGACTTCG
CTGCTACCCAAGGTTGCCGGGTGACGCACACCGTGGAAACGGATGAAGGCACGAACCCAGTGGACATAAG
CCTGTTCGGTTCGTAAGCTGTAATGCAAGTAGCGTATGCGCTCACGCAACTGGTCCAGAACCTTGACCGA
ACGCAGCGGTGGTAACGGCGCAGTGGCGGTTTTCATGGCTTGTTATGACTGTTTTTTTGGGGTACAGTCT
ATGCCTCGGGCATCCAAGCAGCAAGCGCGTTACGCCGTGGGTCGATGTTTGATGTTATGGAGCAGCAACG
ATGTTACGCAGCAGGGCAGTCGCCCTAAAACAAAGTTAAACATTATGAGGGAAGCGGTGATCGCCGAAGT
ATCGACTCAACTATCAGAGGTAGTTGGCGTCATCGAGCGCCATCTCGAACCGACGTTGCTGGCCGTACAT
TTGTACGGCTCCGCAGTGGATGGCGGCCTGAAGCCACACAGTGATATTGATTTGCTGGTTACGGTGACCG
TAAGGCTTGATGAAACAACGCGGCGAGCTTTGATCAACGACCTTTTGGAAACTTCGGCTTCCCCTGGAGA
GAGCGAGATTCTCCGCGCTGTAGAAGTCACCATTGTTGTGCACGACGACATCATTCCGTGGCGTTATCCA
GCTAAGCGCGAACTGCAATTTGGAGAATGGCAGCGCAATGACATTCTTGCAGGTATCTTCGAGCCAGCCA
CGATCGACATTGATCTGGCTATCTTGCTGACAAAAGCAAGAGAACATAGCGTTGCCTTGGTAGGTCCAGC
GGCGGAGGAACTCTTTGATCCGGTTCCTGAACAGGATCTATTTGAGGCGCTAAATGAAACCTTAACGCTA
TGGAACTCGCCGCCCGACTGGGCTGGCGATGAGCGAAATGTAGTGCTTACGTTGTCCCGCATTTGGTACA
GCGCAGTAACCGGCAAAATCGCGCCGAAGGATGTCGCTGCCGACTGGGCAATGGAGCGCCTGCCGGCCCA
GTATCAGCCCGTCATACTTGAAGCTAGACAGGCTTATCTTGGACAAGAAGAAGATCGCTTGGCCTCGCGC
GCAGATCAGTTGGAAGAATTTGTCCACTACGTGAAAGGCGAGATCACCAAGGTAGTCGGCAAATAACCCT
CGAGCCACCCATGACCAAAATCCCTTAACGTGAGTTACGCGTCGTTCCACTGAGCGTCAGACCCCGTAGA
AAAGATCAAAGGATCTTCTTGAGATCCTTTTTTTCTGCGCGTAATCTGCTGCTTGCAAACAAAAAAACCA
CCGCTACCAGCGGTGGTTTGTTTGCCGGATCAAGAGCTACCAACTCTTTTTCCGAAGGTAACTGGCTTCA
GCAGAGCGCAGATACCAAATACTGTTCTTCTAGTGTAGCCGTAGTTAGGCCACCACTTCAAGAACTCTGT
AGCACCGCCTACATACCTCGCTCTGCTAATCCTGTTACCAGTGGCTGCTGCCAGTGGCGATAAGTCGTGT
CTTACCGGGTTGGACTCAAGACGATAGTTACCGGATAAGGCGCAGCGGTCGGGCTGAACGGGGGGTTCGT
GCACACAGCCCAGCTTGGAGCGAACGACCTACACCGAACTGAGATACCTACAGCGTGAGCTATGAGAAAG
CGCCACGCTTCCCGAAGG
