Features (pLannotate 1.2.2; 11 found; start..end, strand, type, name):
    717..809     +  CDS            lacI (fragment): lac repressor; lacI; The lac repressor binds to the lac operator to inhibit transcription in E. coli. This inhibition can be relieved by adding lactose or isopropyl-β-D-thiogalactopyranoside (IPTG).
    864..891     -  terminator     rrnB T2 terminator: transcription terminator T2 from the E. coli rrnB gene
   1023..1066    +  terminator     rrnB T1 terminator: Escherichia coli rrnB; transcription terminator T1 from the E. coli rrnB gene
   1113..1149    -  CDS            lacZα (fragment): LacZα fragment of β-galactosidase; lacZ fragment
   1165..1261    +  protein_bind   attL1: mutant version of attL; recombination site for the Gateway® LR reaction LR Clonase™
   1574..1672    -  protein_bind   attL2: mutant version of attL; recombination site for the Gateway® LR reaction LR Clonase™
   1690..1708    -  promoter       T7 promoter: promoter for bacteriophage T7 RNA polymerase
   1898..1921    +  promoter       Pc promoter (fragment): intI1 (promoter lies within the coding sequence); class 1 integron promoter
   2097..2153    +  CDS            GmR (fragment): gentamycin acetyltransferase; aacC1; confers resistance to gentamycin
   2160..2951    +  CDS            SmR: aminoglycoside adenylyltransferase (Murphy, 1985); aadA; confers resistance to spectinomycin and streptomycin
   3044..534     +  rep_origin     ori (across the origin): high-copy-number ColE1/pMB1/pBR322/pUC origin of replication
>Addgene plasmid #168849 | pEntry_SARS-CoV-1-nsp7 | analyzer sequence | sequence record 327261
CTACCAGCGGTGGTTTGTTTGCCGGATCAAGAGCTACCAACTCTTTTTCCGAAGGTAACTGGCTTCAGCA
GAGCGCAGATACCAAATACTGTCCTTCTAGTGTAGCCGTAGTTAGGCCACCACTTCAAGAACTCTGTAGC
ACCGCCTACATACCTCGCTCTGCTAATCCTGTTACCAGTGGCTGCTGCCAGTGGCGATAAGTCGTGTCTT
ACCGGGTTGGACTCAAGACGATAGTTACCGGATAAGGCGCAGCGGTCGGGCTGAACGGGGGGTTCGTGCA
CACAGCCCAGCTTGGAGCGAACGACCTACACCGAACTGAGATACCTACAGCGTGAGCATTGAGAAAGCGC
CACGCTTCCCGAAGGGAGAAAGGCGGACAGGTATCCGGTAAGCGGCAGGGTCGGAACAGGAGAGCGCACG
AGGGAGCTTCCAGGGGGAAACGCCTGGTATCTTTATAGTCCTGTCGGGTTTCGCCACCTCTGACTTGAGC
GTCGATTTTTGTGATGCTCGTCAGGGGGGCGGAGCCTATGGAAAAACGCCAGCAACGCGGCCTTTTTACG
GTTCCTGGCCTTTTGCTGGCCTTTTGCTCACATGTTCTTTCCTGCGTTATCCCCTGATTCTGTGGATAAC
CGTATTACCGCCTTTGAGTGAGCTGATACCGCTCGCCGCAGCCGAACGACCGAGCGCAGCGAGTCAGTGA
GCGAGGAAGCGGAAGAGCGCCCAATACGCAAACCGCCTCTCCCCGCGCGTTGGCCGATTCATTAATGCAG
CTGGCACGACAGGTTTCCCGACTGGAAAGCGGGCAGTGAGCGCAACGCAATTAATACGCGTACCGCTAGC
CAGGAAGAGTTTGTAGAAACGCAAAAAGGCCATCCGTCAGGATGGCCTTCTGCTTAGTTTGATGCCTGGC
AGTTTATGGCGGGCGTCCTGCCCGCCACCCTCCGGGCCGTTGCTTCACAACGTTCAAATCCGCTCCCGGC
GGATTTGTCCTACTCAGGAGAGCGTTCACCGACAAACAACAGATAAAACGAAAGGCCCAGTCTTCCGACT
GAGCCTTTCGTTTTATTTGATGCCTGGCAGTTCCCTACTCTCGCGTTAACGCTAGCATGGATGTTTTCCC
AGTCACGACGTTGTAAAACGACGGCCAGTCTTAAGCTCGGGCCCCAAATAATGATTTTATTTTGACTGAT
AGTGACCTGTTCGTTGCAACAAATTGATGAGCAATGCTTTTTTATAATGCCAACTTTGTACAAAAAAGCA
GAAGGGCCGTCAAGGCCAGGATCCATGGGATCCTCTAAAATGTCTGACGTAAAGTGCACATCTGTGGTAC
TGCTCTCGGTTCTTCAACAACTTAGAGTAGAGTCATCTTCTAAATTGTGGGCACAATGTGTACAACTCCA
CAATGATATTCTTCTTGCAAAAGACACAACTGAAGCTTTCGAGAAGATGGTTTCTCTTTTGTCTGTTTTG
CTATCCATGCAGGGTGCTGTAGACATTAATAGGTTGTGCGAGGAAATGCTCGATAACCGTGCTACTCTTC
AGCTTAATTAAGACGCGATCGCGGCCTCATGGGCCCAGCTTTCTTGTACAAAGTTGGCATTATAAAAAAT
AATTGCTCATCAATTTGTTGCAACGAACAGGTCACTATCAGTCAAAATAAAATCATTATTTGCCATCCAG
CTGATATCCCCTATAGTGAGTCGTATTACATGGTCATAGCTGTTTCCTGGCAGCTCTGGCCCGTGTCTCA
AAATCTCTGATGTTACATTGCACAAGATAAAAATATATCATCATGCCTCCTCTAGACCAGCCAGGACAGA
AATGCCTCGACTTCGCTGCTGCCCAAGGTTGCCGGGTGACGCACACCGTGGAAACGGATGAAGGCACGAA
CCCAGTGGACATAAGCCTGTTCGGTTCGTAAGCTGTAATGCAAGTAGCGTATGCGCTCACGCAACTGGTC
CAGAACCTTGACCGAACGCAGCGGTGGTAACGGCGCAGTGGCGGTTTTCATGGCTTGTTATGACTGTTTT
TTTGGGGTACAGTCTATGCCTCGGGCATCCAAGCAGCAAGCGCGTTACGCCGTGGGTCGATGTTTGATGT
TATGGAGCAGCAACGATGTTACGCAGCAGGGCAGTCGCCCTAAAACAAAGTTAAACATCATGAGGGAAGC
GGTGATCGCCGAAGTATCGACTCAACTATCAGAGGTAGTTGGCGTCATCGAGCGCCATCTCGAACCGACG
TTGCTGGCCGTACATTTGTACGGCTCCGCAGTGGATGGCGGCCTGAAGCCACACAGTGATATTGATTTGC
TGGTTACGGTGACCGTAAGGCTTGATGAAACAACGCGGCGAGCTTTGATCAACGACCTTTTGGAAACTTC
GGCTTCCCCTGGAGAGAGCGAGATTCTCCGCGCTGTAGAAGTCACCATTGTTGTGCACGACGACATCATT
CCGTGGCGTTATCCAGCTAAGCGCGAACTGCAATTTGGAGAATGGCAGCGCAATGACATTCTTGCAGGTA
TCTTCGAGCCAGCCACGATCGACATTGATCTGGCTATCTTGCTGACAAAAGCAAGAGAACATAGCGTTGC
CTTGGTAGGTCCAGCGGCGGAGGAACTCTTTGATCCGGTTCCTGAACAGGATCTATTTGAGGCGCTAAAT
GAAACCTTAACGCTATGGAACTCGCCGCCCGACTGGGCTGGCGATGAGCGAAATGTAGTGCTTACGTTGT
CCCGCATTTGGTACAGCGCAGTAACCGGCAAAATCGCGCCGAAGGATGTCGCTGCCGACTGGGCAATGGA
GCGCCTGCCGGCCCAGTATCAGCCCGTCATACTTGAAGCTAGACAGGCTTATCTTGGACAAGAAGAAGAT
CGCTTGGCCTCGCGCGCAGATCAGTTGGAAGAATTTGTCCACTACGTGAAAGGCGAGATCACCAAGGTAG
TCGGCAAATAACCCTCGAGCCACCCATGACCAAAATCCCTTAACGTGAGTTACGCGTCGTTCCACTGAGC
GTCAGACCCCGTAGAAAAGATCAAAGGATCTTCTTGAGATCCTTTTTTTCTGCGCGTAATCTGCTGCTTG
CAAACAAAAAAACCACCG
