>Addgene plasmid #168849 | pEntry_SARS-CoV-1-nsp7 | depositor partial sequence | sequence record 327262 | gene-specific Insert sequence
TCTAAAATGTCTGACGTAAAGTGCACATCTGTGGTACTGCTCTCGGTTCTTCAACAACTTAGAGTAGAGT
CATCTTCTAAATTGTGGGCACAATGTGTACAACTCCACAATGATATTCTTCTTGCAAAAGACACAACTGA
AGCTTTCGAGAAGATGGTTTCTCTTTTGTCTGTTTTGCTATCCATGCAGGGTGCTGTAGACATTAATAGG
TTGTGCGAGGAAATGCTCGATAACCGTGCTACTCTTCAG
